>Addgene plasmid #115769 | pCMV6-XL4 FLAG-CBLN4-Fc | addgene full sequence | sequence record 223827 | Addgene NGS Result
AACAAAATATTAACGCTTACAATTTCCATTCGCCATTCAGGCTGCGCAACTGTTGGGAAGGGCGATCGGT
GCGGGCCTCTTCGCTATTACGCCAGCTGGCGAAAGGGGGATGTGCTGCAAGGCGATTAAGTTGGGTAACG
CCAGGGTTTTCCCAGTCACGACGTTGTAAAACGACGGCCAGTGCCAAGCTGATCTATACATTGAATCAAT
ATTGGCAATTAGCCATATTAGTCATTGGTTATATAGCATAAATCAATATTGGCTATTGGCCATTGCATAC
GTTGTATCTATATCATAATATGTACATTTATATTGGCTCATGTCCAATATGACCGCCATGTTGACATTGA
TTATTGACTAGTTATTAATAGTAATCAATTACGGGGTCATTAGTTCATAGCCCATATATGGAGTTCCGCG
TTACATAACTTACGGTAAATGGCCCGCCTGGCTGACCGCCCAACGACCCCCGCCCATTGACGTCAATAAT
GACGTATGTTCCCATAGTAACGCCAATAGGGACTTTCCATTGACGTCAATGGGTGGAGTATTTACGGTAA
ACTGCCCACTTGGCAGTACATCAAGTGTATCATATGCCAAGTCCGCCCCCTATTGACGTCAATGACGGTA
AATGGCCCGCCTGGCATTATGCCCAGTACATGACCTTACGGGACTTTCCTACTTGGCAGTACATCTACGT
ATTAGTCATCGCTATTACCATGGTGATGCGGTTTTGGCAGTACACCAATGGGCGTGGATAGCGGTTTGAC
TCACGGGGATTTTCAAGTCTCCACCCCATTGACGTCAATGGGAGTTTGTTTTGGCACCAAAATCAACGGG
ACTTTCCAAAATGTCGTAATAACCCCGCCCCGTTGACGCAAATGGGCGGTAGGCGTGTACGGTGGGAGGT
CTATATAAGCAGAGCTCGTTTAGTGAACCGTCAGATATCGCCACCATGGACAGCAAAGGTTCGTCGCAGA
AAGGGTCCCGCCTGCTCCTGCTGCTGGTGGTGTCAAATCTACTCTTGTGCCAGGGTGTGGTCTCCGACTA
CAAAGACGATGACGACAAGGCGGCCGCTCAAAACGACACCGAGCCCATCGTGCTGGAGGGCAAGTGCCTG
GTGGTGTGTGACAGCAATCCTGCCACCGACAGCAAGGGCAGCAGCAGCAGCCCTCTGGGCATCAGCGTGA
GAGCCGCCAACAGCAAGGTGGCCTTCAGCGCCGTGAGAAGCACCAACCACGAGCCCAGCGAGATGAGCAA
CAAGACCAGAATCATCTACTTCGACCAGATCCTGGTGAACGTGGGCAACTTCTTCACCCTGGAGAGCGTG
TTCGTGGCCCCCAGAAAGGGCATCTACAGCTTCAGCTTCCACGTGATCAAGGTGTACCAGAGCCAGACCA
TCCAGGTGAACCTGATGCTGAACGGCAAGCCCGTGATCAGCGCCTTCGCCGGCGACAAGGACGTGACCAG
AGAGGCCGCCACCAACGGCGTGCTGCTGTACCTGGACAAGGAGGACAAGGTGTACCTGAAGCTGGAGAAG
GGCAACCTGGTGGGCGGCTGGCAGTACAGCACCTTCAGCGGCTTCCTGGTGTTCCCCCTGGGTCTAGAGG
TGCTCTTCCAGGGGCCTGATCCCGATCCCGAGGGTGAGTACTAAGCTTCAGCGCTCCTGCCTGGACGCAT
CCCGGCTATGCAGCCCCAGTCCAGGGCAGCAAGGCAGGCCCCGTCTGCCTCTTCACCCGGAGGCCTCTGC
CCGCCCCACTCATGCTCAGGGAGAGGGTCTTCTGGCTTTTTCCCCAGGCTCTGGGCAGGCACAGGCTAGG
TGCCCCTAACCCAGGCCCTGCACACAAAGGGGCAGGTGCTGGGCTCAGACCTGCCAAGAGCCATATCCGG
GAGGACCCTGCCCCTGACCTAAGCCCACCCCAAAGGCCAAACTCTCCACTCCCTCAGCTCGGACACCTTC
TCTCCTCCCAGATTCCAGTAACTCCCAATCTTCTCTCTGCAGAGCCCAAATCTTGTGACAAAACTCACAC
ATGCCCACCGTGCCCAGGTAAGCCAGCCCAGGCCTCGCCCTCCAGCTCAAGGCGGGACAGGTGCCCTAGA
GTAGCCTGCATCCAGGGACAGGCCCCAGCCGGGTGCTGACACGTCCACCTCCATCTCTTCCTCAGCACCT
GAACTCCTGGGGGGACCGTCAGTCTTCCTCTTTCCCCCAAAACCCAAGGACACCCTCATGATCTCCCGGA
CCCCTGAGGTCACATGCGTGGTGGTGGACGTGAGCCACGAAGACCCTGAGGTCAAGTTCAACTGGTACGT
GGACGGCGTGGAGGTGCATAATGCCAAGACAAAGCCGCGGGAGGAGCAGTACAACAGCACGTACCGTGTG
GTCAGCGTCCTCACCGTCCTGCACCAGGACTGGCTGAATGGCAAGGAGTACAAGTGCAAGGTCTCCAACA
AAGCCCTCCCAGCCCCCATCGAGAAAACCATCTCCAAAGCCAAAGGTGGGACCCGTGGGGTGCGAGGGCC
ACATGGACAGAGGCCGGCTCGGCCCACCCTCTGCCCTGAGAGTGACCGCTGTACCAACCTCTGTCCCTAC
AGGGCAGCCCCGAGAACCACAGGTGTACACCCTGCCCCCATCCCGGGATGAGCTGACCAAGAACCAGGTC
AGCCTGACCTGCCTGGTCAAAGGCTTCTATCCCAGCGACATCGCCGTGGAGTGGGAGAGCAATGGGCAGC
CGGAGAACAACTACAAGACCACGCCTCCCGTGCTGGACTCCGACGGCTCCTTCTTCCTCTACAGCAAGCT
CACCGTGGACAAGAGCAGGTGGCAGCAGGGGAACGTCTTCTCATGCTCCGTGATGCATGAGGCTCTGCAC
AACCACTACACGCAGAAGAGCCTCTCCCTGTCTCCGGGTAAATGAGTGCGACGGCCGCGACTCTAGGGTG
GCATCCCTGTGACCCCTCCCCAGTGCCTCTCCTGGCCCTGGAAGTTGCCACTCCAGTGCCCACCAGCCTT
GTCCTAATAAAATTAAGTTGCATCATTTTGTCTGACTAGGTGTCCTTCTATAATATTATGGGGTGGAGGG
GGGTGGTATGGAGCAAGGGGCAAGTTGGGAAGACAACCTGTAGGGCCTGCGGGGTCTATTGGGAACCAAG
CTGGAGTGCAGTGGCACAATCTTGGCTCACTGCAATCTCCGCCTCCTGGGTTCAAGCGATTCTCCTGCCT
CAGCCTCCCGAGTTGTTGGGATTCCAGGCATGCATGACCAGGCTCAGCTAATTTTTGTTTTTTTGGTAGA
GACGGGGTTTCACCATATTGGCCAGGCTGGTCTCCAACTCCTAATCTCAGGTGATCTACCCACCTTGGCC
TCCCAAATTGCTGGGATTACAGGCGTGAACCACTGCTCCCTTCCCTGTCCTTCTGATTTTAAAATAACTA
TACCAGCAGGAGGACGTCCAGACACAGCATAGGCTACCTGGCCATGCCCAACCGGTGGGACATTTGAGTT
GCTTGCTTGGCACTGTCCTCTCATGCGTTGGGTCCACTCAGTAGATGCCTGTTGAATTGGGTACGCGGCC
AGCTTGGCTGTGGAATGTGTGTCAGTTAGGGTGTGGAAAGTCCCCAGGCTCCCCAGCAGGCAGAAGTATG
CAAAGCATGCATCTCAATTAGTCAGCAACCAGGTGTGGAAAGTCCCCAGGCTCCCCAGCAGGCAGAAGTA
TGCAAAGCATGCATCTCAATTAGTCAGCAACCATAGTCCCGCCCCTAACTCCGCCCATCCCGCCCCTAAC
TCCGCCCAGTTCCGCCCATTCTCCGCCCCATGGCTGACTAATTTTTTTTATTTATGCAGAGGCCGAGGCC
GCCTCGGCCTCTGAGCTATTCCAGAAGTAGTGAGGAGGCTTTTTTGGAGGCCTAGGCTTTTGCAAAAAGC
TCCTCGAGGAACTGAAAAACCAGAAAGTTAATTCCCTATAGTGAGTCGTATTAAATTCGTAATCATGTCA
TAGCTGTTTCCTGTGTGAAATTGTTATCCGCTCACAATTCCACACAACATACGAGCCGGAAGCATAAAGT
GTAAAGCCTGGGGTGCCTAATGAGTGAGCTAACTCACATTAATTGCGTTGCGCTCACTGCCCGCTTTCCA
GTCGGGAAACCTGTCGTGCCAGCTGCATTAATGAATCGGCCAACGCGCGGGGAGAGGCGGTTTGCGTATT
GGGCGCTCTTCCGCTTCCTCGCTCACTGACTCGCTGCGCTCGGTCGTTCGGCTGCGGCGAGCGGTATCAG
CTCACTCAAAGGCGGTAATACGGTTATCCACAGAATCAGGGGATAACGCAGGAAAGAACATGTGAGCAAA
AGGCCAGCAAAAGGCCAGGAACCGTAAAAAGGCCGCGTTGCTGGCGTTTTTCCATAGGCTCCGCCCCCCT
GACGAGCATCACAAAAATCGACGCTCAAGTCAGAGGTGGCGAAACCCGACAGGACTATAAAGATACCAGG
CGTTTCCCCCTGGAAGCTCCCTCGTGCGCTCTCCTGTTCCGACCCTGCCGCTTACCGGATACCTGTCCGC
CTTTCTCCCTTCGGGAAGCGTGGCGCTTTCTCATAGCTCACGCTGTAGGTATCTCAGTTCGGTGTAGGTC
GTTCGCTCCAAGCTGGGCTGTGTGCACGAACCCCCCGTTCAGCCCGACCGCTGCGCCTTATCCGGTAACT
ATCGTCTTGAGTCCAACCCGGTAAGACACGACTTATCGCCACTGGCAGCAGCCACTGGTAACAGGATTAG
CAGAGCGAGGTATGTAGGCGGTGCTACATAGTTCTTGAAGTGGTGGCCTAACTACGGCTACACTAGAAGA
ACAGTATTTGGTATCTGCGCTCTGCTGAAGCCAGTTACCTTCGGAAAAAGAGTTGGTAGCTCTTGATCCG
GCAAACAAACCACCGCTGGTAGCGGTGGTTTTTTTGTTTGCAAGCAGCAGATTACGCGCAGAAAAAAAGG
ATCTCAAGAAGATCCTTTGATCTTTTCTACGGGGTCTGACGCTCAGTGGAACGAAAACTCACGTTAAGGG
ATTTTGGTCATGAGATTATCAAAAAGGATCTTCACCTAGATCCTTTTAAATTAAAAATGAAGTTTTAAAT
CAATCTAAAGTATATATGAGTAAACTTGGTCTGACAGTTACCAATGCTTAATCAGTGAGGCACCTATCTC
AGCGATCTGTCTATTTCGTTCATCCATAGTTGCCTGACTCCCCGTCGTGTAGATAACTACGATACGGGAG
GGCTTACCATCTGGCCCCAGTGCTGCAATGATACCGCGAGACCCACGCTCACCGGCTCCAGATTTATCAG
CAATAAACCAGCCAGCCGGAAGGGCCGAGCGCAGAAGTGGTCCTGCAACTTTATCCGCCTCCATCCAGTC
TATTAATTGTTGCCGGGAAGCTAGAGTAAGTAGTTCGCCAGTTAATAGTTTGCGCAACGTTGTTGCCATT
GCTACAGGCATCGTGGTGTCACGCTCGTCGTTTGGTATGGCTTCATTCAGCTCCGGTTCCCAACGATCAA
GGCGAGTTACATGATCCCCCATGTTGTGCAAAAAAGCGGTTAGCTCCTTCGGTCCTCCGATCGTTGTCAG
AAGTAAGTTGGCCGCAGTGTTATCACTCATGGTTATGGCAGCACTGCATAATTCTCTTACTGTCATGCCA
TCCGTAAGATGCTTTTCTGTGACTGGTGAGTACTCAACCAAGTCATTCTGAGAATAGTGTATGCGGCGAC
CGAGTTGCTCTTGCCCGGCGTCAATACGGGATAATACCGCGCCACATAGCAGAACTTTAAAAGTGCTCAT
CATTGGAAAACGTTCTTCGGGGCGAAAACTCTCAAGGATCTTACCGCTGTTGAGATCCAGTTCGATGTAA
CCCACTCGTGCACCCAACTGATCTTCAGCATCTTTTACTTTCACCAGCGTTTCTGGGTGAGCAAAAACAG
GAAGGCAAAATGCCGCAAAAAAGGGAATAAGGGCGACACGGAAATGTTGAATACTCATACTCTTCCTTTT
TCAATATTATTGAAGCATTTATCAGGGTTATTGTCTCATGAGCGGATACATATTTGAATGTATTTAGAAA
AATAAACAAATAGGGGTTCCGCGCACATTTCCCCGAAAAGTGCCACCTG
[124 nt withheld, positions 6140-6263]
C
[91 nt withheld, positions 6265-6355]
A
[49 nt withheld, positions 6357-6405]
CCTTTGACGTTGGAGTCCACGTTCTTT
[37 nt withheld, positions 6433-6469]
ACCCTATCTCGGTCTATTCTTTTGATTTATAAGGGATTTTGCCGATTTCGGCCTATTGGTTAAAAAATGA
GCTGATTTAACAAAAATTTAACGCGAATTTT
Features (pLannotate 1.2.2; 20 found; start..end, strand, type, name):
      1..25      +  rep_origin     M13 ori (fragment): M13 bacteriophage origin of replication; arrow indicates direction of (+) strand synthesis
     29..183     -  CDS            lacZα (fragment): LacZα fragment of β-galactosidase; lacZ fragment
    343..722     +  enhancer       CMV enhancer: human cytomegalovirus immediate early enhancer
    795..812     -  promoter       CMV promoter (fragment): human cytomegalovirus (CMV) immediate early promoter
    827..926     +  promoter       CMVd1 promoter: truncated human cytomegalovirus (CMV) immediate early promoter that yields slightly reduced expression relative to the full-length promoter
    956..1045    +  CDS            prolactin signal sequence: signal sequence from bovine prolactin
   1076..1600    +  CDS            Cbln4 (fragment): CBLN4_MOUSE - Also known as Cblnl1. Experimental evidence at protein level: Swiss-Prot protein existence level 1. Acts as a synaptic organizer in specific subsets of neurons in the brain (PubMed:29691328). Essential for the formation and maintenance of inhibitory GABAergic synapses (PubMed:25534236). Promotes the development of dendrite-targeting inhibitory GABAergic synapses made by somatostatin-positive interneurons (PubMed:30679375). May contribute to the function of ventral medial habenula region of the brain implicated in the regulation of anxiety-related behaviors (PubMed:30287486). May
   2165..2575    +  CDS            IGHG1 (fragment): IGHG1_HUMAN - Experimental evidence at protein level: Swiss-Prot protein existence level 1. Constant region of immunoglobulin heavy chains. Immunoglobulins, also known as antibodies, are membrane-bound or secreted glycoproteins produced by B lymphocytes. In the recognition phase of humoral immunity, the membrane-bound immunoglobulins serve as receptors which, upon binding of a specific antigen, trigger the clonal expansion and differentiation of B lymphocytes into immunoglobulins- secreting plasma cells. Secreted immunoglobulins mediate the effector phase of humoral immunity, which results in
   2541..2912    +  CDS            IGHG4 (fragment): IGHG4_HUMAN - Experimental evidence at protein level: Swiss-Prot protein existence level 1. Constant region of immunoglobulin heavy chains. Immunoglobulins, also known as antibodies, are membrane-bound or secreted glycoproteins produced by B lymphocytes. In the recognition phase of humoral immunity, the membrane-bound immunoglobulins serve as receptors which, upon binding of a specific antigen, trigger the clonal expansion and differentiation of B lymphocytes into immunoglobulins- secreting plasma cells. Secreted immunoglobulins mediate the effector phase of humoral immunity, which results in
   2936..3558    +  polyA_signal   hGH poly(A) signal: human growth hormone polyadenylation signal
   3587..3916    +  promoter       SV40 promoter: SV40 enhancer and early promoter
   3955..3973    -  promoter       T7 promoter: promoter for bacteriophage T7 RNA polymerase
   4011..4027    -  protein_bind   lac operator: The lac repressor binds to the lac operator to inhibit transcription in E. coli. This inhibition can be relieved by adding lactose or isopropyl-β-D-thiogalactopyranoside (IPTG). lac repressor encoded by lacI
   4035..4065    -  promoter       lac promoter: promoter for the E. coli lac operon
   4080..4101    -  protein_bind   CAP binding site: CAP binding activates transcription in the presence of cAMP. E. coli catabolite activator protein
   4114..4206    -  CDS            lacI (fragment): lac repressor; lacI; The lac repressor binds to the lac operator to inhibit transcription in E. coli. This inhibition can be relieved by adding lactose or isopropyl-β-D-thiogalactopyranoside (IPTG).
   4389..4977    -  rep_origin     ori: high-copy-number ColE1/pMB1/pBR322/pUC origin of replication
   5148..6008    -  CDS            AmpR: β-lactamase; bla; confers resistance to ampicillin, carbenicillin, and related antibiotics
   6009..6113    -  promoter       AmpR promoter: bla
   6140..6568    +  rep_origin     f1 ori (sequence partly withheld): f1 bacteriophage origin of replication; arrow indicates direction of (+) strand synthesis
