[The description below was written by a language model from this plasmid's Addgene catalogue record and pLannotate feature annotations shown in this document.]
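Description:
pCMV6-XL4 FLAG-CBLN4-Fc is a mammalian expression plasmid built on the pCMV6-XL4 backbone for producing a secreted, Fc-fused form of human cerebellin-4 (CBLN4). It is propagated in E. coli as a high-copy plasmid through a ColE1/pUC-type origin and selected with ampicillin via the β-lactamase gene. An f1 origin and remnants of a lac/lacZα region and T7 promoter are also present. The sequenced record is 6,570 nt; the catalogue's backbone size of 111 bp is clearly not a meaningful value. No mammalian selection marker is annotated, although an SV40 enhancer/early promoter region sits downstream of the expression cassette.

Expression is driven by the CMV immediate-early enhancer and promoter and terminated by the human growth hormone polyadenylation signal. The open reading frame begins with a bovine prolactin signal sequence that directs the protein into the secretory pathway, followed by an N-terminal FLAG tag, which is stated in the catalogue but not picked up in the feature table. Next come the codon-optimized CBLN4 insert and a C-terminal human IgG Fc region. The annotation tool matched the insert to mouse Cbln4 and the Fc portion to overlapping IGHG1 and IGHG4 fragments, but the depositor lists the insert as human with no mutations. According to the depositor, a NotI site follows the FLAG tag and an XbaI site precedes the Fc tag, which flank the insert between the two tags. The comments also refer to a "CBLN1 insert" when describing the reverse sequencing primer, apparently a slip.

The stated purpose is expression of the CBLN4 extracellular domain with both tags. The FLAG epitope provides a handle for detection, and the Fc moiety is a standard handle for capturing a secreted protein. The record does not describe specific downstream experiments.
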