Addgene plasmid #115769: pCMV6-XL4 FLAG-CBLN4-Fc
Purpose: Expression of the extracellular domain of CBLN4 with N-terminal FLAG tag and C-terminal hIgG tag.
Depositing lab: Davide Comoletti. Depositing organization: Rutgers, The State University of New Jersey.
Backbone
  Vector backbone: pCMV6-XL4
  Backbone size w/o insert (bp): 111
  Vector type: Mammalian Expression
Growth in bacteria
  Bacterial resistance: Ampicillin, 100 μg/mL
  Growth temperature: 37°C
  Growth strain: DH5alpha
  Copy number: High Copy
Gene/Insert
  Gene/Insert name: CBLN4
  Species: H. sapiens (human)
  Mutation: none
  Entrez Gene: CBLN4 (a.k.a. CBLNL1)
  Promoter: CMV
  Tag / fusion protein: FLAG (N terminal on backbone); hIgG/Fc (C terminal on backbone)
  Cloning method: Restriction Enzyme; 5′ cloning site unknown (not destroyed); 3′ cloning site unknown (not destroyed)
  Sequencing primers: 5′ GGA TAG CGG TTT GAC TC; 3′ AAA GCC AGA AGA GGG TCT C
Terms and licenses: Academic/Nonprofit Terms; Industry Terms: Not Available to Industry
Depositor comments: Codon Optimized, FLAG-tag is followed by a NotI site and hIgG-tag is preceeded by a XbaI site. The reverse sequencing primer will sequence the CBLN1 insert only and not the hIgG-tag.
How to cite: pCMV6-XL4 FLAG-CBLN4-Fc was a gift from Davide Comoletti (Addgene plasmid # 115769 ; http://n2t.net/addgene:115769 ; RRID:Addgene_115769)
